>Addgene plasmid #144745 | TFORF3269 | addgene full sequence | sequence record 404335 | Addgene NGS Result
TTAATGTAGTCTTATGCAATACTCTTGTAGTCTTGCAACATGGTAACGATGAGTTAGCAACATGCCTTAC
AAGGAGAGAAAAAGCACCGTGCATGCCGATTGGTGGAAGTAAGGTGGTACGATCGTGCCTTATTAGGAAG
GCAACAGACGGGTCTGACATGGATTGGACGAACCACTGAATTGCCGCATTGCAGAGATATTGTATTTAAG
TGCCTAGCTCGATACATAAACGGGTCTCTCTGGTTAGACCAGATCTGAGCCTGGGAGCTCTCTGGCTAAC
TAGGGAACCCACTGCTTAAGCCTCAATAAAGCTTGCCTTGAGTGCTTCAAGTAGTGTGTGCCCGTCTGTT
GTGTGACTCTGGTAACTAGAGATCCCTCAGACCCTTTTAGTCAGTGTGGAAAATCTCTAGCAGTGGCGCC
CGAACAGGGACTTGAAAGCGAAAGGGAAACCAGAGGAGCTCTCTCGACGCAGGACTCGGCTTGCTGAAGC
GCGCACGGCAAGAGGCGAGGGGCGGCGACTGGTGAGTACGCCAAAAATTTTGACTAGCGGAGGCTAGAAG
GAGAGAGATGGGTGCGAGAGCGTCAGTATTAAGCGGGGGAGAATTAGATCGCGATGGGAAAAAATTCGGT
TAAGGCCAGGGGGAAAGAAAAAATATAAATTAAAACATATAGTATGGGCAAGCAGGGAGCTAGAACGATT
CGCAGTTAATCCTGGCCTGTTAGAAACATCAGAAGGCTGTAGACAAATACTGGGACAGCTACAACCATCC
CTTCAGACAGGATCAGAAGAACTTAGATCATTATATAATACAGTAGCAACCCTCTATTGTGTGCATCAAA
GGATAGAGATAAAAGACACCAAGGAAGCTTTAGACAAGATAGAGGAAGAGCAAAACAAAAGTAAGACCAC
CGCACAGCAAGCGGCCGCTGATCTTCAGACCTGGAGGAGGAGATATGAGGGACAATTGGAGAAGTGAATT
ATATAAATATAAAGTAGTAAAAATTGAACCATTAGGAGTAGCACCCACCAAGGCAAAGAGAAGAGTGGTG
CAGAGAGAAAAAAGAGCAGTGGGAATAGGAGCTTTGTTCCTTGGGTTCTTGGGAGCAGCAGGAAGCACTA
TGGGCGCAGCGTCAATGACGCTGACGGTACAGGCCAGACAATTATTGTCTGGTATAGTGCAGCAGCAGAA
CAATTTGCTGAGGGCTATTGAGGCGCAACAGCATCTGTTGCAACTCACAGTCTGGGGCATCAAGCAGCTC
CAGGCAAGAATCCTGGCTGTGGAAAGATACCTAAAGGATCAACAGCTCCTGGGGATTTGGGGTTGCTCTG
GAAAACTCATTTGCACCACTGCTGTGCCTTGGAATGCTAGTTGGAGTAATAAATCTCTGGAACAGATTTG
GAATCACACGACCTGGATGGAGTGGGACAGAGAAATTAACAATTACACAAGCTTAATACACTCCTTAATT
GAAGAATCGCAAAACCAGCAAGAAAAGAATGAACAAGAATTATTGGAATTAGATAAATGGGCAAGTTTGT
GGAATTGGTTTAACATAACAAATTGGCTGTGGTATATAAAATTATTCATAATGATAGTAGGAGGCTTGGT
AGGTTTAAGAATAGTTTTTGCTGTACTTTCTATAGTGAATAGAGTTAGGCAGGGATATTCACCATTATCG
TTTCAGACCCACCTCCCAACCCCGAGGGGACCCATGCATTGCATCTCAATTAGTCAGCAACCAGGTGTGG
AAAGTCCCCAGGCTCCCCAGCAGGCAGAAGTATGCAAAGCATGCGTCTCAATTAGTCAGCAACCATAGTC
CCGCCCCTAACTCCGCCCATCCCGCCCCTAACTCCGCCCAGTTCCGCCCATTCTCCGCCCCATGGCTGAC
TAATTTTTTTTATTTATGCAGAGGCCGAGGCCGCCTCGGCCTCTGAGCTATTCCAGAAGTAGTGAGGAGG
CTTTTTTGGAGGCCTAGGCTTTTGCAAAAAGCTTTCTAGAGGTACCACCGGAGCTTACCATGACCGAGTA
CAAGCCCACGGTGCGCCTCGCCACCCGCGACGACGTCCCCAGGGCCGTACGCACCCTCGCCGCCGCGTTC
GCCGACTACCCCGCCACGCGCCACACCGTCGATCCGGACCGCCACATCGAGCGGGTCACCGAGCTGCAAG
AACTCTTCCTCACGCGCGTCGGGCTCGACATCGGCAAGGTGTGGGTCGCGGACGACGGCGCCGCCGTGGC
GGTCTGGACCACGCCGGAGAGCGTCGAAGCGGGGGCGGTGTTCGCCGAGATCGGCCCGCGCATGGCCGAG
TTGAGCGGTTCCCGGCTGGCCGCGCAGCAACAGATGGAAGGCCTCCTGGCGCCGCACCGGCCCAAGGAGC
CCGCGTGGTTCCTGGCCACCGTCGGCGTCTCGCCCGACCACCAGGGCAAGGGTCTGGGCAGCGCCGTCGT
GCTCCCCGGAGTGGAGGCGGCCGAGCGCGCCGGGGTGCCCGCCTTCCTGGAGACCTCCGCGCCCCGCAAC
CTCCCCTTCTACGAGCGGCTCGGCTTCACCGTCACCGCCGACGTCGAGGTGCCCGAAGGACCGCGCACCT
GGTGCATGACCCGCAAGCCCGGTGCCAGTTAACGAATTCTAGATCTTGAGACAAATGGCAGTATTCATCC
ACAATTTTAAAAGAAAAGGGGGGATTGGGGGGTACAGTGCAGGGGAAAGAATAGTAGACATAATAGCAAC
AGACATACAAACTAAAGAATTACAAAAACAAATTACAAAAATTCAAAATTTTCGGGTTTATTACAGGGAC
AGCAGAGATCCACTTTGGCGCCGGCTCGAGGCCTGCAGGTGCAAAGATGGATAAAGTTTTAAACAGAGAG
GAATCTTTGCAGCTAATGGACCTTCTAGGTCTTGAAAGGAGTGGGAATTGGCTCCGGTGCCCGTCAGTGG
GCAGAGCGCACATCGCCCACAGTCCCCGAGAAGTTGGGGGGAGGGGTCGGCAATTGAACCGGTGCCTAGA
GAAGGTGGCGCGGGGTAAACTGGGAAAGTGATGTCGTGTACTGGCTCCGCCTTTTTCCCGAGGGTGGGGG
AGAACCGTATATAAGTGCAGTAGTCGCCGTGAACGTTCTTTTTCGCAACGGGTTTGCCGCCAGAACACAG
GTAAGTGCCGTGTGTGGTTCCCGCGGGCCTGGCCTCTTTACGGGTTATGGCCCTTGCGTGCCTTGAATTA
CTTCCACCTGGCTGCAGTACGTGATTCTTGATCCCGAGCTTCGGGTTGGAAGTGGGTGGGAGAGTTCGAG
GCCTTGCGCTTAAGGAGCCCCTTCGCCTCGTGCTTGAGTTGAGGCCTGGCCTGGGCGCTGGGGCCGCCGC
GTGCGAATCTGGTGGCACCTTCGCGCCTGTCTCGCTGCTTTCGATAAGTCTCTAGCCATTTAAAATTTTT
GATGACCTGCTGCGACGCTTTTTTTCTGGCAAGATAGTCTTGTAAATGCGGGCCAAGATCTGCACACTGG
TATTTCGGTTTTTGGGGCCGCGGGCGGCGACGGGGCCCGTGCGTCCCAGCGCACATGTTCGGCGAGGCGG
GGCCTGCGAGCGCGGCCACCGAGAATCGGACGGGGGTAGTCTCAAGCTGGCCGGCCTGCTCTGGTGCCTG
GCCTCGCGCCGCCGTGTATCGCCCCGCCCTGGGCGGCAAGGCTGGCCCGGTCGGCACCAGTTGCGTGAGC
GGAAAGATGGCCGCTTCCCGGCCCTGCTGCAGGGAGCTCAAAATGGAGGACGCGGCGCTCGGGAGAGCGG
GCGGGTGAGTCACCCACACAAAGGAAAAGGGCCTTTCCGTCCTCAGCCGTCGCTTCATGTGACTCCACGG
AGTACCGGGCGCCGTCCAGGCACCTCGATTAGTTCTCGAGCTTTTGGAGTACGTCGTCTTTAGGTTGGGG
GGAGGGGTTTTATGCGATGGAGTTTCCCCACACTGAGTGGGTGGAGACTGAAGTTAGGCCAGCTTGGCAC
TTGATGTAATTCTCCTTGGAATTTGCCCTTTTTGAGTTTGGATCTTGGTTCATTCTCAAGCCTCAGACAG
TGGTTCAAAGTTTTTTTCTTCCATTTCAGGTGTCGTGAGGCTAGCATCGATTGATCAACAAGTTTGTACA
AAAAAGTTGGCATGGAAATACCAAATCCCCCTACCTCCAAATGTATCACTTACTGGAAAAGAAAAGTGAA
ATCTGAATACATGCGACTTCGACAACTTAAACGGCTTCAGGCAAATATGGGTGCAAAGGCTTTGTATGTG
GCAAATTTTGCAAAGGTTCAAGAAAAAACCCAGATCCTCAATGAAGAATGGAAGAAGCTTCGTGTCCAAC
CTGTTCAGTCAATGAAGCCTGTGAGTGGACACCCTTTTCTCAAAAAGTGTACCATAGAGAGCATTTTCCC
GGGATTTGCAAGCCAACATATGTTAATGAGGTCACTGAACACAGTTGCATTGGTTCCCATCATGTATTCC
TGGTCCCCTCTCCAACAGAACTTTATGGTAGAAGATGAGACGGTTTTGTGCAATATTCCCTACATGGGAG
ATGAAGTGAAAGAAGAAGATGAGACTTTTATTGAGGAGCTGATCAATAACTATGATGGGAAAGTCCATGG
TGAAGAAGAGATGATCCCTGGATCCGTTCTGATTAGTGATGCTGTTTTTCTGGAGTTGGTCGATGCCCTG
AATCAGTACTCAGATGAGGAGGAGGAAGGGCACAATGACACCTCAGATGGAAAGCAGGATGACAGCAAAG
AAGATCTGCCAGTAACAAGAAAGAGAAAGCGACATGCTATTGAAGGCAACAAAAAGAGTTCCAAGAAACA
GTTCCCAAATGACATGATCTTCAGTGCAATTGCCTCAATGTTCCCTGAGAATGGTGTCCCAGATGACATG
AAGGAGAGGTATCGAGAACTAACAGAGATGTCAGACCCCAATGCACTTCCCCCTCAGTGCACACCCAACA
TCGATGGCCCCAATGCCAAGTCTGTGCAGCGGGAGCAATCTCTGCACTCCTTCCACACACTTTTTTGCCG
GCGCTGCTTTAAATACGACTGCTTCCTTCACCCTTTTCATGCCACCCCTAATGTATATAAACGCAAGAAT
AAAGAAATCAAGATTGAACCAGAACCATGTGGCACAGACTGCTTCCTTTTGCTGGAAGGAGCAAAGGAGT
ATGCCATGCTCCACAACCCCCGCTCCAAGTGCTCTGGTCGTCGCCGGAGAAGGCACCACATAGTCAGTGC
TTCCTGCTCCAATGCCTCAGCCTCTGCTGTGGCTGAGACTAAAGAAGGAGACAGTGACAGGGACACAGGC
AATGACTGGGCCTCCAGTTCTTCAGAGGCTAACTCTCGCTGTCAGACTCCCACAAAACAGAAGGCTAGTC
CAGCCCCACCTCAACTCTGCGTAGTGGAAGCACCCTCGGAGCCTGTGGAATGGACTGGGGCTGAAGAATC
TCTTTTTCGAGTCTTCCATGGCACCTACTTCAACAACTTCTGTTCAATAGCCAGGCTTCTGGGGACCAAG
ACGTGCAAGCAGGTCTTTCAGTTTGCAGTCAAAGAATCACTTATCCTGAAGCTGCCAACAGATGAGCTCA
TGAACCCCTCACAGAAGAAGAAAAGAAAGCACAGATTGTGGGCTGCACACTGCAGGAAGATTCAGCTGAA
GAAAGATAACTCTTCCACACAAGTGTACAACTACCAACCCTGCGACCACCCAGACCGCCCCTGTGACAGC
ACCTGCCCCTGCATCATGACTCAGAATTTCTGTGAGAAGTTCTGCCAGTGCAACCCAGACTGTCAGAATC
GTTTCCCTGGCTGTCGCTGTAAGACCCAGTGCAATACCAAGCAATGTCCTTGCTATCTGGCAGTGCGAGA
ATGTGACCCTGACCTGTGTCTCACCTGTGGGGCCTCAGAGCACTGGGACTGCAAGGTGGTTTCCTGTAAA
AACTGCAGCATCCAGCGTGGACTTAAGAAGCACCTGCTGCTGGCCCCCTCTGATGTGGCCGGATGGGGCA
CCTTCATAAAGGAGTCTGTGCAGAAGAACGAATTCATTTCTGAATACTGTGGTGAGCTCATCTCTCAGGA
TGAGGCTGATCGACGCGGAAAGGTCTATGACAAATACATGTCCAGCTTCCTCTTCAACCTCAATAATGAT
TTTGTAGTGGATGCTACTCGGAAAGGAAACAAAATTCGATTTGCAAATCATTCAGTGAATCCCAACTGTT
ATGCCAAAGTGGTCATGGTGAATGGAGACCATCGGATTGGGATCTTTGCCAAGAGGGCAATTCAAGCTGG
CGAAGAGCTCTTCTTTGATTACAGGTACAGCCAAGCTGATGCTCTCAAGTACGTGGGGATCGAGAGGGAG
ACCGACGTCCTTTACCCAACTTTCTTGTACAAAGTGGTTGATATCGGTAAGCCTATCCCTAACCCTCTCC
TCGGTCTCGATTCTACGTAGTAATGAACTAGTCCGTAACTTGAAAGTATTTCGATTTCTTGGCTTTATAT
ATCTTGTGGAAAGGACGACCAAGATCCTGGATCATTTGATTAACGCGTTAAGTCGACAATCAACCTCTGG
ATTACAAAATTTGTGAAAGATTGACTGGTATTCTTAACTATGTTGCTCCTTTTACGCTATGTGGATACGC
TGCTTTAATGCCTTTGTATCATGCTATTGCTTCCCGTATGGCTTTCATTTTCTCCTCCTTGTATAAATCC
TGGTTGCTGTCTCTTTATGAGGAGTTGTGGCCCGTTGTCAGGCAACGTGGCGTGGTGTGCACTGTGTTTG
CTGACGCAACCCCCACTGGTTGGGGCATTGCCACCACCTGTCAGCTCCTTTCCGGGACTTTCGCTTTCCC
CCTCCCTATTGCCACGGCGGAACTCATCGCCGCCTGCCTTGCCCGCTGCTGGACAGGGGCTCGGCTGTTG
GGCACTGACAATTCCGTGGTGTTGTCGGGGAAATCATCGTCCTTTCCTTGGCTGCTCGCCTGTGTTGCCA
CCTGGATTCTGCGCGGGACGTCCTTCTGCTACGTCCCTTCGGCCCTCAATCCAGCGGACCTTCCTTCCCG
CGGCCTGCTGCCGGCTCTGCGGCCTCTTCCGCGTCTTCGCCTTCGCCCTCAGACGAGTCGGATCTCCCTT
TGGGCCGCCTCCCCGCGTCGACTTTAAGACCAATGACTTACAAGGCAGCTGTAGATCTTAGCCACTTTTT
AAAAGAAAAGGGGGGACTGGAAGGGCTAATTCACTCCCAACGAAGACAAGATCTGCTTTTTGCTTGTACT
GGGTCTCTCTGGTTAGACCAGATCTGAGCCTGGGAGCTCTCTGGCTAACTAGGGAACCCACTGCTTAAGC
CTCAATAAAGCTTGCCTTGAGTGCTTCAAGTAGTGTGTGCCCGTCTGTTGTGTGACTCTGGTAACTAGAG
ATCCCTCAGACCCTTTTAGTCAGTGTGGAAAATCTCTAGCAGTACGTATAGTAGTTCATGTCATCTTATT
ATTCAGTATTTATAACTTGCAAAGAAATGAATATCAGAGAGTGAGAGGAACTTGTTTATTGCAGCTTATA
ATGGTTACAAATAAAGCAATAGCATCACAAATTTCACAAATAAAGCATTTTTTTCACTGCATTCTAGTTG
TGGTTTGTCCAAACTCATCAATGTATCTTATCATGTCTGGCTCTAGCTATCCCGCCCCTAACTCCGCCCA
TCCCGCCCCTAACTCCGCCCAGTTCCGCCCATTCTCCGCCCCATGGCTGACTAATTTTTTTTATTTATGC
AGAGGCCGAGGCCGCCTCGGCCTCTGAGCTATTCCAGAAGTAGTGAGGAGGCTTTTTTGGAGGCCTAGGG
ACGTACCCAATTCGCCCTATAGTGAGTCGTATTACGCGCGCTCACTGGCCGTCGTTTTACAACGTCGTGA
CTGGGAAAACCCTGGCGTTACCCAACTTAATCGCCTTGCAGCACATCCCCCTTTCGCCAGCTGGCGTAAT
AGCGAAGAGGCCCGCACCGATCGCCCTTCCCAACAGTTGCGCAGCCTGAATGGCGAATGGG
[124 nt withheld, positions 8042-8165]
C
[91 nt withheld, positions 8167-8257]
A
[49 nt withheld, positions 8259-8307]
CCTTTGACGTTGGAGTCCACGTTCTTT
[37 nt withheld, positions 8335-8371]
ACCCTATCTCGGTCTATTCTTTTGATTTATAAGGGATTTTGCCGATTTCGGCCTATTGGTTAAAAAATGA
GCTGATTTAACAAAAATTTAACGCGAATTTTAACAAAATATTAACGCTTACAATTTAGGTGGCACTTTTC
GGGGAAATGTGCGCGGAACCCCTATTTGTTTATTTTTCTAAATACATTCAAATATGTATCCGCTCATGAG
ACAATAACCCTGATAAATGCTTCAATAATATTGAAAAAGGAAGAGTATGAGTATTCAACATTTCCGTGTC
GCCCTTATTCCCTTTTTTGCGGCATTTTGCCTTCCTGTTTTTGCTCACCCAGAAACGCTGGTGAAAGTAA
AAGATGCTGAAGATCAGTTGGGTGCACGAGTGGGTTACATCGAACTGGATCTCAACAGCGGTAAGATCCT
TGAGAGTTTTCGCCCCGAAGAACGTTTTCCAATGATGAGCACTTTTAAAGTTCTGCTATGTGGCGCGGTA
TTATCCCGTATTGACGCCGGGCAAGAGCAACTCGGTCGCCGCATACACTATTCTCAGAATGACTTGGTTG
AGTACTCACCAGTCACAGAAAAGCATCTTACGGATGGCATGACAGTAAGAGAATTATGCAGTGCTGCCAT
AACCATGAGTGATAACACTGCGGCCAACTTACTTCTGACAACGATCGGAGGACCGAAGGAGCTAACCGCT
TTTTTGCACAACATGGGGGATCATGTAACTCGCCTTGATCGTTGGGAACCGGAGCTGAATGAAGCCATAC
CAAACGACGAGCGTGACACCACGATGCCTGTAGCAATGGCAACAACGTTGCGCAAACTATTAACTGGCGA
ACTACTTACTCTAGCTTCCCGGCAACAATTAATAGACTGGATGGAGGCGGATAAAGTTGCAGGACCACTT
CTGCGCTCGGCCCTTCCGGCTGGCTGGTTTATTGCTGATAAATCTGGAGCCGGTGAGCGTGGGTCTCGCG
GTATCATTGCAGCACTGGGGCCAGATGGTAAGCCCTCCCGTATCGTAGTTATCTACACGACGGGGAGTCA
GGCAACTATGGATGAACGAAATAGACAGATCGCTGAGATAGGTGCCTCACTGATTAAGCATTGGTAACTG
TCAGACCAAGTTTACTCATATATACTTTAGATTGATTTAAAACTTCATTTTTAATTTAAAAGGATCTAGG
TGAAGATCCTTTTTGATAATCTCATGACCAAAATCCCTTAACGTGAGTTTTCGTTCCACTGAGCGTCAGA
CCCCGTAGAAAAGATCAAAGGATCTTCTTGAGATCCTTTTTTTCTGCGCGTAATCTGCTGCTTGCAAACA
AAAAAACCACCGCTACCAGCGGTGGTTTGTTTGCCGGATCAAGAGCTACCAACTCTTTTTCCGAAGGTAA
CTGGCTTCAGCAGAGCGCAGATACCAAATACTGTTCTTCTAGTGTAGCCGTAGTTAGGCCACCACTTCAA
GAACTCTGTAGCACCGCCTACATACCTCGCTCTGCTAATCCTGTTACCAGTGGCTGCTGCCAGTGGCGAT
AAGTCGTGTCTTACCGGGTTGGACTCAAGACGATAGTTACCGGATAAGGCGCAGCGGTCGGGCTGAACGG
GGGGTTCGTGCACACAGCCCAGCTTGGAGCGAACGACCTACACCGAACTGAGATACCTACAGCGTGAGCT
ATGAGAAAGCGCCACGCTTCCCGAAGGGAGAAAGGCGGACAGGTATCCGGTAAGCGGCAGGGTCGGAACA
GGAGAGCGCACGAGGGAGCTTCCAGGGGGAAACGCCTGGTATCTTTATAGTCCTGTCGGGTTTCGCCACC
TCTGACTTGAGCGTCGATTTTTGTGATGCTCGTCAGGGGGGCGGAGCCTATGGAAAAACGCCAGCAACGC
GGCCTTTTTACGGTTCCTGGCCTTTTGCTGGCCTTTTGCTCACATGTTCTTTCCTGCGTTATCCCCTGAT
TCTGTGGATAACCGTATTACCGCCTTTGAGTGAGCTGATACCGCTCGCCGCAGCCGAACGACCGAGCGCA
GCGAGTCAGTGAGCGAGGAAGCGGAAGAGCGCCCAATACGCAAACCGCCTCTCCCCGCGCGTTGGCCGAT
TCATTAATGCAGCTGGCACGACAGGTTTCCCGACTGGAAAGCGGGCAGTGAGCGCAACGCAATTAATGTG
AGTTAGCTCACTCATTAGGCACCCCAGGCTTTACACTTTATGCTTCCGGCTCGTATGTTGTGTGGAATTG
TGAGCGGATAACAATTTCACACAGGAAACAGCTATGACCATGATTACGCCAAGCGCGCAATTAACCCTCA
CTAAAGGGAACAAAAGCTGGAGCTGCAAGC
Features (pLannotate 1.2.2; 34 found; start..end, strand, type, name):
      5..231     +  promoter       RSV promoter: Rous sarcoma virus enhancer/promoter
    232..412     +  LTR            5' LTR (truncated): truncated 5' long terminal repeat (LTR) from HIV-1
    459..584     +  misc_feature   HIV-1 Ψ: packaging signal of human immunodeficiency virus type 1
    568..931     +  CDS            HIV-1 gag (fragment): gag protein from human immunodeficiency virus 1; gag
   1077..1310    +  misc_feature   RRE: The Rev response element (RRE) of HIV-1 allows for Rev-dependent mRNA export from the nucleus to the cytoplasm.
   1687..1713    +  CDS            Rev (fragment): human immunodeficiency virus 1 (HIV-1) Rev protein; rev; enhances nuclear export of unspliced and incompletely spliced viral mRNAs
   1720..1743    +  promoter       SV40 promoter (fragment): SV40 early promoter
   1744..1815    +  promoter       SV40 promoter (fragment): SV40 enhancer and early promoter
   1839..1974    +  rep_origin     SV40 ori: SV40 origin of replication
   2020..2616    +  CDS            PuroR (fragment): puromycin N-acetyltransferase; pac from Streptomyces; confers resistance to puromycin
   2665..2782    +  misc_feature   cPPT/CTS: central polypurine tract and central termination sequence of HIV-1
   2847..2913    +  CDS            small t antigen (fragment): SV40 (simian virus 40) small t antigen
   2920..4098    +  promoter       EF-1α promoter: strong constitutive promoter for human elongation factor EF-1α
   4119..4136    +  protein_bind   attB1 (fragment): mutant version of attB; core recombination site for the Gateway® BP reaction BP Clonase™
   4142..6382    +  CDS            EZH1: EZH1_HUMAN - Also known as KIAA0388. Experimental evidence at protein level: Swiss-Prot protein existence level 1. Polycomb group (PcG) protein. Catalytic subunit of the PRC2/EED-EZH1 complex, which methylates 'Lys-27' of histone H3, leading to transcriptional repression of the affected target gene. Able to mono-, di- and trimethylate 'Lys-27' of histone H3 to form H3K27me1, H3K27me2 and H3K27me3, respectively. Required for embryonic stem cell derivation and self-renewal, suggesting that it is involved in safeguarding embryonic stem cell identity. Compared to EZH2-containing complexes, it is l
   6384..6408    -  protein_bind   attB2: mutant version of attB; recombination site for the Gateway® BP reaction BP Clonase™
   6416..6457    +  CDS            V5 tag: epitope tag from simian virus 5
   6473..6526    +  promoter       U6 promoter (fragment): RNA polymerase III promoter for human U6 snRNA
   6568..7156    +  misc_feature   WPRE: woodchuck hepatitis virus posttranscriptional regulatory element
   7207..7226    +  misc_feature   cPPT/CTS (fragment): central polypurine tract and central termination sequence of HIV-1
   7228..7461    +  LTR            3' LTR (ΔU3): self-inactivating 3' long terminal repeat (LTR) from HIV-1
   7539..7660    +  polyA_signal   SV40 poly(A) signal: SV40 polyadenylation signal
   7700..7835    +  rep_origin     SV40 ori: SV40 origin of replication
   7856..7874    -  promoter       T7 promoter: promoter for bacteriophage T7 RNA polymerase
   7882..8037    +  CDS            lacZα (fragment): LacZα fragment of β-galactosidase; lacZ fragment
   8042..8470    +  rep_origin     f1 ori (sequence partly withheld): f1 bacteriophage origin of replication; arrow indicates direction of (+) strand synthesis
   8523..8627    +  promoter       AmpR promoter: bla
   8628..9488    +  CDS            AmpR: β-lactamase; bla; confers resistance to ampicillin, carbenicillin, and related antibiotics
   9659..10247   +  rep_origin     ori: high-copy-number ColE1/pMB1/pBR322/pUC origin of replication
  10430..10522   +  CDS            lacI (fragment): lac repressor; lacI; The lac repressor binds to the lac operator to inhibit transcription in E. coli. This inhibition can be relieved by adding lactose or isopropyl-β-D-thiogalactopyranoside (IPTG).
  10535..10556   +  protein_bind   CAP binding site: CAP binding activates transcription in the presence of cAMP. E. coli catabolite activator protein
  10571..10601   +  promoter       lac promoter: promoter for the E. coli lac operon
  10605..10627   +  protein_bind   lac operator (fragment): The lac repressor binds to the lac operator to inhibit transcription in E. coli. This inhibition can be relieved by adding lactose or isopropyl-β-D-thiogalactopyranoside (IPTG). lac repressor encoded by lacI
  10670..10688   +  promoter       T3 promoter: promoter for bacteriophage T3 RNA polymerase
