[The description below was written by a language model from this plasmid's Addgene catalogue record and pLannotate feature annotations shown in this document.]
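Description:
TFORF3269 is a lentiviral mammalian expression plasmid built on the pLX_TRC317 backbone, one member of a barcoded transcription factor ORF collection. It carries the human EZH1 open reading frame (also known as KMT6B), which encodes a Polycomb group protein that serves as the catalytic subunit of a PRC2 complex methylating histone H3 on lysine 27. The ORF was introduced by Gateway cloning and sits between attB1 and attB2 sites downstream of the strong constitutive EF-1α promoter. A V5 epitope tag follows attB2 to give a C-terminal fusion, and a WPRE downstream enhances transcript expression. According to the record, each plasmid in the collection also holds a unique 24-bp barcode that identifies its ORF in pooled screens. The barcode is not annotated as a feature in the table.

The viral framework is third-generation in style. An RSV promoter drives a truncated HIV-1 5' LTR, followed by the Ψ packaging signal, a gag fragment, the RRE for Rev-dependent nuclear export, a cPPT/CTS, and a self-inactivating ΔU3 3' LTR. This arrangement allows the genome to be packaged when helper functions are supplied in trans, and the integrated provirus lacks LTR promoter activity. Upstream of the EF-1α unit, an SV40 early promoter drives a puromycin N-acetyltransferase cassette for selecting transduced cells. In bacteria, the plasmid is maintained through a high-copy ColE1/pUC-type origin and ampicillin resistance, and an f1 origin is also present. The depositor warns that recombination can occur during propagation, as is common for LTR-containing vectors. The construct is intended for overexpressing EZH1, individually or within pooled screens such as directed-differentiation studies.
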