Addgene plasmid #144745: TFORF3269
Purpose: Lentiviral vector for overexpressing transcription factor ORFs with unique 24-bp barcodes. Barcodes facilitate identification of transcription factors in pooled screens.
Depositing lab: Feng Zhang. Depositing organization: Broad Institute. Publication: A transcription factor atlas of directed differentiation. Joung J, Ma S, Tay T, Geiger-Schuller KR, Kirchgatterer PC, Verdine VK, Guo B, Arias-Garcia MA, Allen WE, Singh A, Kuksenko O, Abudayyeh OO, Gootenberg JS, Fu Z, Macrae RK, Buenrostro JD, Regev A, Zhang F. Cell. 2023 Jan 5;186(1):209-229.e26. doi: 10.1016/j.cell.2022.11.026. PubMed 36608654.
Backbone
  Vector backbone: pLX_TRC317
  Backbone manufacturer: Broad Institute Genetic Perturbation Platform
  Backbone size w/o insert (bp): 8264
  Vector type: Mammalian Expression, Lentiviral
  Selectable markers: Puromycin
Growth in bacteria
  Bacterial resistance: Ampicillin, 100 μg/mL
  Growth temperature: 37°C
  Growth strain: NEB Stable
  Copy number: High Copy
Gene/Insert
  Gene/Insert name: EZH1
  Species: H. sapiens (human)
  Insert size (bp): 2447
  Entrez Gene: EZH1 (a.k.a. KMT6B)
  Promoter: EF1a
  Tag / fusion protein: V5 (C terminal on insert)
  Cloning method: Gateway Cloning
  Sequencing primers: 5′ GGGTGGAGACTGAAGTTAGGCCAG; 3′ CACATAGCGTAAAAGGAGCAACATAG
Resource information
  A portion of this plasmid was derived from a plasmid made by: Broad Institute Genetic Perturbation Platform
Terms and licenses: Academic/Nonprofit Terms; Industry Terms: Not Available to Industry
Depositor comments: NM_001991.4 Please test multiple small colonies in case of plasmid recombination. To make this collection available in a timely manner, a portion of this collection was not fully sequenced by Addgene. If an Addgene verified full plasmid sequence is not available, please contact us prior to placing an order to request the full sequence.
How to cite: TFORF3269 was a gift from Feng Zhang (Addgene plasmid # 144745 ; http://n2t.net/addgene:144745 ; RRID:Addgene_144745)
