>Addgene plasmid #144745 | TFORF3269 | depositor partial sequence | sequence record 286350 | Insert
ATCGATTGATCAACAAGTTTGTACAAAAAAGTTGGCATGGAAATACCAAATCCCCCTACCTCCAAATGTA
TCACTTACTGGAAAAGAAAAGTGAAATCTGAATACATGCGACTTCGACAACTTAAACGGCTTCAGGCAAA
TATGGGTGCAAAGGCTTTGTATGTGGCAAATTTTGCAAAGGTTCAAGAAAAAACCCAGATCCTCAATGAA
GAATGGAAGAAGCTTCGTGTCCAACCTGTTCAGTCAATGAAGCCTGTGAGTGGACACCCTTTTCTCAAAA
AGTGTACCATAGAGAGCATTTTCCCGGGATTTGCAAGCCAACATATGTTAATGAGGTCACTGAACACAGT
TGCATTGGTTCCCATCATGTATTCCTGGTCCCCTCTCCAACAGAACTTTATGGTAGAAGATGAGACGGTT
TTGTGCAATATTCCCTACATGGGAGATGAAGTGAAAGAAGAAGATGAGACTTTTATTGAGGAGCTGATCA
ATAACTATGATGGGAAAGTCCATGGTGAAGAAGAGATGATCCCTGGATCCGTTCTGATTAGTGATGCTGT
TTTTCTGGAGTTGGTCGATGCCCTGAATCAGTACTCAGATGAGGAGGAGGAAGGGCACAATGACACCTCA
GATGGAAAGCAGGATGACAGCAAAGAAGATCTGCCAGTAACAAGAAAGAGAAAGCGACATGCTATTGAAG
GCAACAAAAAGAGTTCCAAGAAACAGTTCCCAAATGACATGATCTTCAGTGCAATTGCCTCAATGTTCCC
TGAGAATGGTGTCCCAGATGACATGAAGGAGAGGTATCGAGAACTAACAGAGATGTCAGACCCCAATGCA
CTTCCCCCTCAGTGCACACCCAACATCGATGGCCCCAATGCCAAGTCTGTGCAGCGGGAGCAATCTCTGC
ACTCCTTCCACACACTTTTTTGCCGGCGCTGCTTTAAATACGACTGCTTCCTTCACCCTTTTCATGCCAC
CCCTAATGTATATAAACGCAAGAATAAAGAAATCAAGATTGAACCAGAACCATGTGGCACAGACTGCTTC
CTTTTGCTGGAAGGAGCAAAGGAGTATGCCATGCTCCACAACCCCCGCTCCAAGTGCTCTGGTCGTCGCC
GGAGAAGGCACCACATAGTCAGTGCTTCCTGCTCCAATGCCTCAGCCTCTGCTGTGGCTGAGACTAAAGA
AGGAGACAGTGACAGGGACACAGGCAATGACTGGGCCTCCAGTTCTTCAGAGGCTAACTCTCGCTGTCAG
ACTCCCACAAAACAGAAGGCTAGTCCAGCCCCACCTCAACTCTGCGTAGTGGAAGCACCCTCGGAGCCTG
TGGAATGGACTGGGGCTGAAGAATCTCTTTTTCGAGTCTTCCATGGCACCTACTTCAACAACTTCTGTTC
AATAGCCAGGCTTCTGGGGACCAAGACGTGCAAGCAGGTCTTTCAGTTTGCAGTCAAAGAATCACTTATC
CTGAAGCTGCCAACAGATGAGCTCATGAACCCCTCACAGAAGAAGAAAAGAAAGCACAGATTGTGGGCTG
CACACTGCAGGAAGATTCAGCTGAAGAAAGATAACTCTTCCACACAAGTGTACAACTACCAACCCTGCGA
CCACCCAGACCGCCCCTGTGACAGCACCTGCCCCTGCATCATGACTCAGAATTTCTGTGAGAAGTTCTGC
CAGTGCAACCCAGACTGTCAGAATCGTTTCCCTGGCTGTCGCTGTAAGACCCAGTGCAATACCAAGCAAT
GTCCTTGCTATCTGGCAGTGCGAGAATGTGACCCTGACCTGTGTCTCACCTGTGGGGCCTCAGAGCACTG
GGACTGCAAGGTGGTTTCCTGTAAAAACTGCAGCATCCAGCGTGGACTTAAGAAGCACCTGCTGCTGGCC
CCCTCTGATGTGGCCGGATGGGGCACCTTCATAAAGGAGTCTGTGCAGAAGAACGAATTCATTTCTGAAT
ACTGTGGTGAGCTCATCTCTCAGGATGAGGCTGATCGACGCGGAAAGGTCTATGACAAATACATGTCCAG
CTTCCTCTTCAACCTCAATAATGATTTTGTAGTGGATGCTACTCGGAAAGGAAACAAAATTCGATTTGCA
AATCATTCAGTGAATCCCAACTGTTATGCCAAAGTGGTCATGGTGAATGGAGACCATCGGATTGGGATCT
TTGCCAAGAGGGCAATTCAAGCTGGCGAAGAGCTCTTCTTTGATTACAGGTACAGCCAAGCTGATGCTCT
CAAGTACGTGGGGATCGAGAGGGAGACCGACGTCCTTTACCCAACTTTCTTGTACAAAGTGGTTGATATC
GGTAAGCCTATCCCTAACCCTCTCCTCGGTCTCGATTCTACGTAGTAATGAACTAGTCCGTAACTTGAAA
GTATTTCGATTTCTTGGCTTTATATATCTTGTGGAAAGGACGACCAAGATCCTGGATCATTTGATTA
