>Addgene plasmid #144745 | TFORF3269 | depositor partial sequence | sequence record 286351 | Barcode
CCAAGATCCTGGATCATTTGATTA
